>Addgene plasmid #51355 | 2PMY | depositor partial sequence | sequence record 78256 | Insert sequence
GCGGATGGGGACGGAGAGGAGCTGGCCCGGCTGCGCTCAGTCTTCGCCGCCTGCGACGCGAACCGCTCGG
GGCGCCTGGAGCGCGAGGAGTTCCGGGCACTGTGCACGGAGCTGCGGGTGCGGCCGGCCGACGCCGAGGC
AGTATTCCAGCGGCTGGACGCCGACCGTGACGGCGCCATCACCTTCCAGGAGTTCGCGCGTGGCTTCCTC
GGGTCCCTC
