>Addgene plasmid #51355 | 2PMY | addgene partial sequence | sequence record 79360 | T7 5'-TAATACGACTCACTATAGGG-3'
AATAATTTTGTTTAACTTTAAGAAGGAGATATACCATGCATCATCATCATCATCACAGCAGCGGCAGAGA
AAACTTGTATTTCCAGGGCGCGGATGGGGACGGAGAGGAGCTGGCCCGGCTGCGCTCAGTCTTCGCCGCC
TGCGACGCGAACCGCTCGGGGCGCCTGGAGCGCGAGGAGTTCCGGGCACTGTGCACGGAGCTGCGGGTGC
GGCCGGCCGACGCCGAGGCAGTATTCCAGCGGCTGGACGCCGACCGTGACGGCGCCATCACCTTCCAGGA
GTTCGCGCGTGGCTTCCTCGGGTCCCTCTGATGACGAAGCTTGCGGCCGCACTCGAGCACCACCACCACC
ACCACTGAGATCCGGCTGCTAACAAAGCCCGAAAGGAAGCTGAGTTGGCTGCTGCCACCGCTGAGCAATA
ACTAGCATAACCCCTTGGGGCCTCTAAACGGGTCTTGAGGGGTTTTTTGCTGAAAGGAGGAACTATATCC
GGATTGGCGAATGGG
[124 nt withheld, positions 506-629]
C
[91 nt withheld, positions 631-721]
A
[49 nt withheld, positions 723-771]
CCTTTGACGTTGGAGTCCACGTTCTTT
[37 nt withheld, positions 799-835]
ACCCTATCTCGGTCTATTCTTTTGATTTATAA
