[The description below was written by a language model from this plasmid's Addgene catalogue record.]
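Description:
2PMY is a bacterial expression plasmid built on the pET28-LIC backbone, a pET-series vector adapted for ligation-independent cloning. It is maintained in E. coli under kanamycin selection and is recorded as low copy; the listed cloning strain, DH5alpha, serves for propagation only. The record provides no feature table, so the origin of replication, any lac operator or lacI elements, and other backbone parts are not itemised.

The insert is a truncated fragment of RASEF, with BC023566 listed as an alternative name that appears to be the source cDNA clone. The mutation field flags a truncation and defers to comments that are not included, so the residue boundaries of the expressed fragment are not stated, nor is the species of origin. Expression is driven by the T7 promoter, which requires a host supplying T7 RNA polymerase. The use of T7 and T7-terminator sequencing primers is consistent with the insert sitting between the standard pET promoter and terminator. pET28-type vectors commonly add a histidine affinity tag to the product, but the record does not list any tag or protease cleavage site for this construct.

The construct name has the format of a Protein Data Bank identifier, which suggests that this clone was used to produce a defined RASEF domain for structure determination, although the record does not say so explicitly. In practice it would serve for recombinant overexpression and purification of the RASEF fragment for structural or biochemical work. Distribution is limited to academic and nonprofit users.
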