Addgene plasmid #51355: 2PMY
Depositing lab: Cheryl Arrowsmith. Depositing organization: University of Toronto.
Backbone
  Vector backbone: pET28-LIC
  Vector type: Bacterial Expression
Growth in bacteria
  Bacterial resistance: Kanamycin, 50 μg/mL
  Growth temperature: 37°C
  Growth strain: DH5alpha
  Copy number: Low Copy
Gene/Insert
  Gene/Insert name: 2PMY (alt names: RASEF; BC023566)
  Mutation: Truncation: See Comments
  Promoter: T7
  Cloning method: Ligation Independent Cloning
  Sequencing primers: 5′ T7; 3′ T7-term
Terms and licenses: Academic/Nonprofit Terms; Industry Terms: Not Available to Industry
How to cite: 2PMY was a gift from Cheryl Arrowsmith (Addgene plasmid # 51355 ; http://n2t.net/addgene:51355 ; RRID:Addgene_51355)
